Addgene plasmid #209373: pWOL-GW
Purpose: (Empty Backbone) Gateway cloning compatible binary vector for agrobacterium mediated transformation. MCS upstream of gateway, driven by WOL promoter
Depositing lab: Lucia Strader. Depositing organization: Washington University in Saint Louis. Publication: Gateway-compatible tissue-specific vectors for plant transformation. Michniewicz M, Frick EM, Strader LC. BMC Res Notes. 2015 Mar 3;8:63. doi: 10.1186/s13104-015-1010-6. PubMed 25884475.
Backbone
  Vector backbone: pMCS:GW
  Vector type: Plant Expression
  Selectable markers: Basta
Growth in bacteria
  Bacterial resistance: Chloramphenicol and Kanamycin, 25 & 50 μg/mL
  Growth temperature: 37°C
  Growth strain: ccdB Survival
  Copy number: High Copy
Gene/Insert
  Gene/Insert name: None
Terms and licenses: Academic/Nonprofit Terms; Industry Terms: Not Available to Industry
How to cite: pWOL-GW was a gift from Lucia Strader (Addgene plasmid # 209373 ; http://n2t.net/addgene:209373 ; RRID:Addgene_209373)
