[The description below was written by a language model from this plasmid's Addgene catalogue record and pLannotate feature annotations shown in this document.]
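Description:
pWOL-GW is an empty Gateway-compatible binary vector for Agrobacterium-mediated plant transformation, built on the pMCS:GW backbone and about 12.4 kb in the sequenced record. Outside the T-DNA it carries a high-copy ColE1/pUC-type origin with a pBR322 bom site for propagation in E. coli, the pVS1 oriV with RepA and StaA for replication and stable maintenance in Agrobacterium, and a kanamycin resistance gene. Because the Gateway cassette is intact, the plasmid also confers chloramphenicol resistance and must be kept in a ccdB-tolerant strain.

Between the nopaline-type left and right border repeats sit two units. Next to the left border is the plant selection cassette: the bar gene, encoding phosphinothricin acetyltransferase, under the mannopine synthase promoter and terminator, which provides Basta (glufosinate) resistance in transformed plants. The expression unit consists of an attR1–cat–ccdB–attR2 destination cassette followed by the octopine synthase terminator. According to the catalogue entry, this cassette is driven by the WOL promoter, with a multiple cloning site upstream of the Gateway region. The feature table does not annotate that promoter, but a roughly 2 kb unannotated stretch between the MAS promoter and attR1 is the likely location.

In an LR reaction, a coding sequence from an entry clone replaces the cat/ccdB segment. Loss of the ccdB toxin allows counter-selection of recombinants in ordinary E. coli strains, and the inserted gene comes under the control of the WOL promoter. The vector belongs to a set of tissue-specific plant transformation vectors, intended for expressing a gene of interest in a restricted expression domain rather than constitutively. The record does not itself specify which tissue the WOL promoter targets.
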