Features (pLannotate 1.2.2; 23 found; start..end, strand, type, name):
      1..25      +  misc_feature   LB T-DNA repeat: left border repeat from nopaline C58 T-DNA
    111..363     -  terminator     MAS terminator: mannopine synthase terminator
    376..924     -  CDS            bar: PAT_STRHY - Experimental evidence at protein level: Swiss-Prot protein existence level 1. Inactivates phosphinothricin (PPT) by transfer of an acetyl group from acetyl CoA. Can also acetylate demethylphosphinothricin but not PTT or glutamate. This enzyme is an effector of phosphinothricin tripeptide (PTT or bialaphos) resistance. From Streptomyces hygroscopicus. Introduced by genetic manipulation and expressed in glufosinate-tolerant maize by Dekalb Genetics.
    930..1310    -  promoter       MAS promoter: mannopine synthase promoter (Velten et al., 1984)
   3424..3548    +  protein_bind   attR1: mutant version of attR; recombination site for the Gateway® LR reaction LR Clonase™
   3573..3603    +  promoter       lac UV5 promoter: E. coli lac promoter with an "up" mutation
   3627..3656    +  promoter       cat promoter (fragment): promoter of the E. coli cat gene encoding chloramphenicol acetyltransferase
   3657..4313    +  CDS            cat: CAT_ECOLX - Experimental evidence at protein level: Swiss-Prot protein existence level 1. This enzyme is an effector of chloramphenicol resistance in bacteria. From Escherichia coli. This protein is used as a marker in many commonly used cloning vectors, such as pACYC184.
   4495..4653    +  CDS            ccdA (fragment): CCDA_ECO57 - Also known as H, letA. Experimental evidence at protein level: Swiss-Prot protein existence level 1. Antitoxin component of a type II toxin-antitoxin (TA) system which inhibits the post-segregational killing (PSK) of plasmid-free cells, also referred to as a plasmid addiction system. Binds to and blocks the activity of CcdB; will also remove bound CcdB protein from the CcdB-GyrA complex by forming a CcdA-CcdB complex, a process termed rejuvenation. Functions as a transcriptional corepressor for the ccdAB operon, repression also requires CcdB (By similarity). From Escherichia coli
   4658..4960    +  CDS            ccdB: CCDB_ECOLI - Also known as G, letB, letD. Experimental evidence at protein level: Swiss-Prot protein existence level 1. Toxic component of a type II toxin-antitoxin (TA) system, functioning in plasmid maintainence. Responsible for the post- segregational killing (PSK) of plasmid-free cells, also referred to as a plasmid addiction system. Half-life of over 2 hours. Cell killing by CcdB is accompanied by filamentation, defects in chromosome and plasmid segregation, defects in cell division, formation of anucleate cells, decreased DNA synthesis and plasmid loss. Interferes with the activity of DN
   5004..5128    -  protein_bind   attR2: mutant version of attR; recombination site for the Gateway® LR reaction LR Clonase™
   5181..5888    +  terminator     OCS terminator: octopine synthase terminator
   5889..5909    +  misc_feature   MCS (fragment): pUC18/19 multiple cloning site
   5912..6066    +  CDS            lacZα (fragment): LacZα fragment of β-galactosidase; lacZ fragment
   6132..6156    +  misc_feature   RB T-DNA repeat: right border repeat from nopaline C58 T-DNA
   6496..6897    +  CDS            Y4CG_SINFN (fragment): Protein inferred from homology: Swiss-Prot protein existence level 3. From Sinorhizobium fredii (strain NBRC 101917 / NGR234).
   7457..8086    +  CDS            pVS1 StaA: stability protein from the Pseudomonas plasmid pVS1 (Heeb et al., 2000)
   8515..9588    +  CDS            pVS1 RepA: replication protein from the Pseudomonas plasmid pVS1 (Heeb et al., 2000)
   9654..9848    +  rep_origin     pVS1 oriV: origin of replication for the Pseudomonas plasmid pVS1 (Heeb et al., 2000)
  10051..10090   +  CDS            rop (fragment): Rop protein, which maintains plasmids at low copy number; rop
  10192..10332   +  misc_feature   bom: basis of mobility region from pBR322
  10518..11106   -  rep_origin     ori: high-copy-number ColE1/pMB1/pBR322/pUC origin of replication
  11193..11987   -  CDS            KanR: aminoglycoside phosphotransferase; aphA-3; confers resistance to kanamycin
>Addgene plasmid #209373 | pWOL-GW | addgene full sequence | sequence record 420666 | Addgene NGS Result
TGGCAGGATATATTGTGGTGTAAACAAATTGACGCTTAGACAACTTAATAACACATTGCGGACGTTTTTA
ATGTACTGAATTAACGCCGAATTAATTCGAGCTCGGATCTGATAATTTATTTGAAAATTCATAAGAAAAG
CAAACGTTACATGAATTGATGAAACAATACAAAGACAGATAAAGCCACGCACATTTAGGATATTGGCCGA
GATTACTGAATATTGAGTAAGATCACGGAATTTCTGACAGGAGCATGTCTTCAATTCAGCCCAAATGGCA
GTTGAAATACTCAAACCGCCCCATATGCAGGAGCGGATCATTCATTGTTTGTTTGGTTGCCTTTGCCAAC
ATGGGAGTCCAAGATTCTGCAGTCAAATCTCGGTGACGGGCAGGACCGGACGGGGCGGTACCGGCAGGCT
GAAGTCCAGCTGCCAGAAACCCACGTCATGCCAGTTCCCGTGCTTGAAGCCGGCCGCCCGCAGCATGCCG
CGGGGGGCATATCCGAGCGCCTCGTGCATGCGCACGCTCGGGTCGTTGGGCAGCCCGATGACAGCGACCA
CGCTCTTGAAGCCCTGTGCCTCCAGGGACTTCAGCAGGTGGGTGTAGAGCGTGGAGCCCAGTCCCGTCCG
CTGGTGGCGGGGGGAGACGTACACGGTCGACTCGGCCGTCCAGTCGTAGGCGTTGCGTGCCTTCCAGGGG
CCCGCGTAGGCGATGCCGGCGACCTCGCCGTCCACCTCGGCGACGAGCCAGGGATAGCGCTCCCGCAGAC
GGACGAGGTCGTCCGTCCACTCCTGCGGTTCCTGCGGCTCGGTACGGAAGTTGACCGTGCTTGTCTCGAT
GTAGTGGTTGACGATGGTGCAGACCGCCGGCATGTCCGCCTCGGTGGCACGGCGGATGTCGGCCGGGCGT
CGTTCTGGGCTCATCGATTCGATTTGGTGTATCGAGATTGGTTATGAAATTCAGATGCTAGTGTAATGTA
TTGGTAATTTGGGAAGATATAATAGGAAGCAAGGCTATTTATCCATTTCTGAAAAGGCGAAATGGCGTCA
CCGCGAGCGTCACGCGCATTCCGTTCTTGCTGTAAAGCGTTGTTTGGTACACTTTTGACTAGCGAGGCTT
GGCGTGTCAGCGTATCTATTCAAAAGTCGTTAATGGCTGCGGATCAAGAAAAAGTTGGAATAGAAACAGA
ATACCCGCGAAATTCAGGCCCGGTTGCCATGTCCTACACGCCGAAATAAACGACCAAATTAGTAGAAAAA
TAAAAACTGACTCGGATACTTACGTCACGTCTTGCGCACTGATTTGAAAAATCTCAGAATTCGCGACGTC
CTCACACACCACACCATCATTATCTTTGGAAATTTGTAACCAACTCAAGATTTTCCAAACCGTTTTATCT
TCCTCTACAAAAATCCAATTCACGTTAAATCTATCTCTTGCTCTTGCTTCCTCCAAAAAAAAAAAAAAAT
CATTCCCAGATCCATCGATATGAAATTGTATAGAAAAAATGGTATTCGATCCAAGTTTATTGTCTTCTAT
TTTTCTTAGGTTAATTTCACTTTATTCCAGATTCATTGTTTGTTTTTTCTTTCTCGGAAGAGCACAATGT
GAGTTTCACTGGCCTCTGTTATAAACATATATAGAAATCTGTAACAAAAATCATTACTAAAATTCTGTGA
CATGTGCAGCGATCAAAGAATCAATAGCGGAAAAAGAAACTACACTGCATTCATCTATGACTGAAAGCTT
CTGATCAAGCCATGAAATTAAGGTATCCCAAACACGTATCTTCTCTATGTTTATCAATCTTGCTTTAAGT
TCTAATTCTGCATATTTCAAAGGAACCATACAAGTGTTCCTAAAATCCATTTGAATATTCAAAAACTTCT
CTCAAATATCATGTAGTTATAGAAGCTACTGTCTCTAAGCGCACGAGAGAAAGCTACACAACCCACGTCA
GTTTCCATCTACACATATAAGGTAATAATAATATTTTCATGTATCTTTAATAATAGCTCTATGTTTTTTT
CTGTATTTTTCATTATAAAACTCATAACTATGTTATCATTTAATATGGTACTAATTTAATGGGATTGATT
TACTATTGCCTCAAACATGTAATAATTTAATGATTTTTTGTTTTTAACGTTTTTAGAAATTCATGAGCAT
TTTAAATTTGTGGTTAGGTCATAACAATTTGCTATTACAAAAAAAAGAAACACTCTAAATAATATAAAAA
ATAGTTTACCGTATAATACTAGTAGTAAATAAATAATTTGATTGTTATTCATAAATTTTGAATTCTAAAA
TCTCCTGAATCAACTCATGCAATTGTCTTAAGAATTACACGTGGATAAATCATGGGCTTATGAGTCAGGC
CCATTTAACCGGGGTATTTTCGTAGTTAAGAGACTAGAATGGTGGGTATTTCAGGTAAAAGGTCTATGGG
GCCAGATCTGCGCTTTGTCGCGATGTCATTATCGCCAAAGATATGCGATAGCGACTCTCGTACAAAGTCT
CTCACTCACCTATATTTTTTGTTTTCTTATATTTCAACAAAAAAACGTTTTATTTTCCTTTTGGTGTAAG
TAAAAAAACAAAACAAAACGTTTTATTTCTAAAGTTCAGAAAACTTATTTATACCAAGGAAAAAATAGAT
AATAAATTTTGAGAAGTTGGTGACTATATATTACTTCACTTATTCAAGAAATTTAAACATGGTAAATGTT
ACTTTAAATGTTAAATGATGTATAAGAAATGTAATGAAATTGAATAAATGTAGTTTTAAAGATGTTTTAA
TTAGTAAGACAAACCTAGTTAGTGTCACAATAATTATATTTTTTTTTTTGTCATCCAAAATTATTAAAGC
TCAAGTAAACCAATCCTGAGGGATATTATTTACAAATGTGATATGATGCGGTTCGGTGCGGATCTTCCGC
GCCAAATTATACGCTTTTATATTAGCATTATAAAAAATTATAGATAAAGAGAAGTTTGTGAATTCTTCAT
TGTCGCTTTGCAATTTCTCTAAATACACAGTAAATACCGACAATTCGGTTAGAGAAAATATATCTATTTC
GTATAATAATGTTAACTTTGAGGAGATTTTGGGTAAAATAATAACTTTTGTTGGATGGATCATATCATGA
GCCATTAAGAAAAAGTCCAAAACTTTTCTTCTTCAAAGTTGGACTCAAGTTAGAAAAAGAAAAAAGAGCT
AGAGAGATATAAAAATGAAAAGAAAGTTCATGGCAAAAAACTGATATAGACAGAGACACAGAGAGAGAGA
AACGTATCTGAAGAAAATCTAAAAAATTCGATTCAATTTTTTTCTTACTTTTAAAAGCAAAAAATCTCAC
TAAAACAAAAGAAGAAGAAAGAAGAAAGAAAATGGAATACCTACATTTGAAGTGCTCGAGATCACAAGTT
TGTACAAAAAAGCTGAACGAGAAACGTAAAATGATATAAATATCAATATATTAAATTAGATTTTGCATAA
AAAACAGACTACATAATACTGTAAAACACAACATATCCAGTCACTATGGCGGCCGCATTAGGCACCCCAG
GCTTTACACTTTATGCTTCCGGCTCGTATAATGTGTGGATTTTGAGTTAGGATCCGTCGAGATTTTCAGG
AGCTAAGGAAGCTAAAATGGAGAAAAAAATCACTGGATATACCACCGTTGATATATCCCAATGGCATCGT
AAAGAACATTTTGAGGCATTTCAGTCAGTTGCTCAATGTACCTATAACCAGACCGTTCAGCTGGATATTA
CGGCCTTTTTAAAGACCGTAAAGAAAAATAAGCACAAGTTTTATCCGGCCTTTATTCACATTCTTGCCCG
CCTGATGAATGCTCATCCGGAGTTCCGTATGGCAATGAAAGACGGTGAGCTGGTGATATGGGATAGTGTT
CACCCTTGTTACACCGTTTTCCATGAGCAAACTGAAACGTTTTCATCGCTCTGGAGTGAATACCACGACG
ATTTCCGGCAGTTTCTACACATATATTCGCAAGATGTGGCGTGTTACGGTGAAAACCTGGCCTATTTCCC
TAAAGGGTTTATTGAGAATATGTTTTTCGTCTCAGCCAATCCCTGGGTGAGTTTCACCAGTTTTGATTTA
AACGTGGCCAATATGGACAACTTCTTCGCCCCCGTTTTCACCATGGGCAAATATTATACGCAAGGCGACA
AGGTGCTGATGCCGCTGGCGATTCAGGTTCATCATGCCGTTTGTGATGGCTTCCATGTCGGCAGAATGCT
TAATGAATTACAACAGTACTGCGATGAGTGGCAGGGCGGGGCGTAAAGATCTGGATCCGGCTTACTAAAA
GCCAGATAACAGTATGCGTATTTGCGCGCTGATTTTTGCGGTATAAGAATATATACTGATATGTATACCC
GAAGTATGTCAAAAAGAGGTATGCTATGAAGCAGCGTATTACAGTGACAGTTGACAGCGACAGCTATCAG
TTGCTCAAGGCATATATGATGTCAATATCTCCGGTCTGGTAAGCACAACCATGCAGAATGAAGCCCGTCG
TCTGCGTGCCGAACGCTGGAAAGCGGAAAATCAGGAAGGGATGGCTGAGGTCGCCCGGTTTATTGAAATG
AACGGCTCTTTTGCTGACGAGAACAGGGGCTGGTGAAATGCAGTTTAAGGTTTACACCTATAAAAGAGAG
AGCCGTTATCGTCTGTTTGTGGATGTACAGAGTGATATTATTGACACGCCCGGGCGACGGATGGTGATCC
CCCTGGCCAGTGCACGTCTGCTGTCAGATAAAGTCTCCCGTGAACTTTACCCGGTGGTGCATATCGGGGA
TGAAAGCTGGCGCATGATGACCACCGATATGGCCAGTGTGCCGGTCTCCGTTATCGGGGAAGAAGTGGCT
GATCTCAGCCACCGCGAAAATGACATCAAAAACGCCATTAACCTGATGTTCTGGGGAATATAAATGTCAG
GCTCCCTTATACACAGCCAGTCTGCAGGTCGACCATAGTGACTGGATATGTTGTGTTTTACAGTATTATG
TAGTCTGTTTTTTATGCAAAATCTAATTTAATATATTGATATTTATATCATTTTACGTTTCTCGTTCAGC
TTTCTTGTACAAAGTGGTGCCTAGGTGAGTCTAGAGAGTTAATTAAGACCCGGGACTAGTCCCTAGAGTC
CTGCTTTAATGAGATATGCGAGACGCCTATGATCGCATGATATTTGCTTTCAATTCTGTTGTGCACGTTG
TAAAAAACCTGAGCATGTGTAGCTCAGATCCTTACCGCCGGTTTCGGTTCATTCTAATGAATATATCACC
CGTTACTATCGTATTTTTATGAATAATATTCTCCGTTCAATTTACTGATTGTACCCTACTACTTATATGT
ACAATATTAAAATGAAAACAATATATTGTGCTGAATAGGTTTATAGCGACATCTATGATAGAGCGCCACA
ATAACAAACAATTGCGTTTTATTATTACAAATCCAATTTTAAAAAAAGCGGCAGAACCGGTCAAACCTAA
AAGACTGATTACATAAATCTTATTCAAATTTCAAAAGTGCCCCAGGGGCTAGTATCTACGACACACCGAG
CGGCGAACTAATAACGCTCACTGAAGGGAACTCCGGTTCCCCGCCGGCGCGCATGGGTGAGATTCCTTGA
AGTTGAGTATTGGCCGTCCGCTCTACCGAAAGTTACGGGCACCATTCAACCCGGTCCAGCACGGCGGCCG
GGTAACCGACTTGCTGCCCCGAGAATTATGCAGCATTTTTTTGGTGTATGTGGGCCCCAAATGAAGTGCA
GGTCAAACCTTGACAGTGACGACAAATCGTTGGGCGGGTCCAGGGCGAATTTTGCGACAACATGTCGAGG
CTCAGCAGGACCTGCAGGCATGCAAGCTTGGCACTGGCCGTCGTTTTACAACGTCGTGACTGGGAAAACC
CTGGCGTTACCCAACTTAATCGCCTTGCAGCACATCCCCCTTTCGCCAGCTGGCGTAATAGCGAAGAGGC
CCGCACCGATCGCCCTTCCCAACAGTTGCGCAGCCTGAATGGCGAATGCTAGAGCAGCTTGAGCTTGGAT
CAGATTGTCGTTTCCCGCCTTCAGTTTAAACTATCAGTGTTTGACAGGATATATTGGCGGGTAAACCTAA
GAGAAAAGAGCGTTTATTAGAATAATCGGATATTTAAAAGGGCGTGAAAAGGTTTATCCGTTCGTCCATT
TGTATGTGCATGCCAACCACAGGGTTCCCCTCGGGATCAAAGTACTTTGATCCAACCCCTCCGCTGCTAT
AGTGCAGTCGGCTTCTGACGTTCAGTGCAGCCGTCTTCTGAAAACGACATGTCGCACAAGTCCTAAGTTA
CGCGACAGGCTGCCGCCCTGCCCTTTTCCTGGCGTTTTCTTGTCGCGTGTTTTAGTCGCATAAAGTAGAA
TACTTGCGACTAGAACCGGAGACATTACGCCATGAACAAGAGCGCCGCCGCTGGCCTGCTGGGCTATGCC
CGCGTCAGCACCGACGACCAGGACTTGACCAACCAACGGGCCGAACTGCACGCGGCCGGCTGCACCAAGC
TGTTTTCCGAGAAGATCACCGGCACCAGGCGCGACCGCCCGGAGCTGGCCAGGATGCTTGACCACCTACG
CCCTGGCGACGTTGTGACAGTGACCAGGCTAGACCGCCTGGCCCGCAGCACCCGCGACCTACTGGACATT
GCCGAGCGCATCCAGGAGGCCGGCGCGGGCCTGCGTAGCCTGGCAGAGCCGTGGGCCGACACCACCACGC
CGGCCGGCCGCATGGTGTTGACCGTGTTCGCCGGCATTGCCGAGTTCGAGCGTTCCCTAATCATCGACCG
CACCCGGAGCGGGCGCGAGGCCGCCAAGGCCCGAGGCGTGAAGTTTGGCCCCCGCCCTACCCTCACCCCG
GCACAGATCGCGCACGCCCGCGAGCTGATCGACCAGGAAGGCCGCACCGTGAAAGAGGCGGCTGCACTGC
TTGGCGTGCATCGCTCGACCCTGTACCGCGCACTTGAGCGCAGCGAGGAAGTGACGCCCACCGAGGCCAG
GCGGCGCGGTGCCTTCCGTGAGGACGCATTGACCGAGGCCGACGCCCTGGCGGCCGCCGAGAATGAACGC
CAAGAGGAACAAGCATGAAACCGCACCAGGACGGCCAGGACGAACCGTTTTTCATTACCGAAGAGATCGA
GGCGGAGATGATCGCGGCCGGGTACGTGTTCGAGCCGCCCGCGCACGTCTCAACCGTGCGGCTGCATGAA
ATCCTGGCCGGTTTGTCTGATGCCAAGCTGGCGGCCTGGCCGGCCAGCTTGGCCGCTGAAGAAACCGAGC
GCCGCCGTCTAAAAAGGTGATGTGTATTTGAGTAAAACAGCTTGCGTCATGCGGTCGCTGCGTATATGAT
GCGATGAGTAAATAAACAAATACGCAAGGGGAACGCATGAAGGTTATCGCTGTACTTAACCAGAAAGGCG
GGTCAGGCAAGACGACCATCGCAACCCATCTAGCCCGCGCCCTGCAACTCGCCGGGGCCGATGTTCTGTT
AGTCGATTCCGATCCCCAGGGCAGTGCCCGCGATTGGGCGGCCGTGCGGGAAGATCAACCGCTAACCGTT
GTCGGCATCGACCGCCCGACGATTGACCGCGACGTGAAGGCCATCGGCCGGCGCGACTTCGTAGTGATCG
ACGGAGCGCCCCAGGCGGCGGACTTGGCTGTGTCCGCGATCAAGGCAGCCGACTTCGTGCTGATTCCGGT
GCAGCCAAGCCCTTACGACATATGGGCCACCGCCGACCTGGTGGAGCTGGTTAAGCAGCGCATTGAGGTC
ACGGATGGAAGGCTACAAGCGGCCTTTGTCGTGTCGCGGGCGATCAAAGGCACGCGCATCGGCGGTGAGG
TTGCCGAGGCGCTGGCCGGGTACGAGCTGCCCATTCTTGAGTCCCGTATCACGCAGCGCGTGAGCTACCC
AGGCACTGCCGCCGCCGGCACAACCGTTCTTGAATCAGAACCCGAGGGCGACGCTGCCCGCGAGGTCCAG
GCGCTGGCCGCTGAAATTAAATCAAAACTCATTTGAGTTAATGAGGTAAAGAGAAAATGAGCAAAAGCAC
AAACACGCTAAGTGCCGGCCGTCCGAGCGCACGCAGCAGCAAGGCTGCAACGTTGGCCAGCCTGGCAGAC
ACGCCAGCCATGAAGCGGGTCAACTTTCAGTTGCCGGCGGAGGATCACACCAAGCTGAAGATGTACGCGG
TACGCCAAGGCAAGACCATTACCGAGCTGCTATCTGAATACATCGCGCAGCTACCAGAGTAAATGAGCAA
ATGAATAAATGAGTAGATGAATTTTAGCGGCTAAAGGAGGCGGCATGGAAAATCAAGAACAACCAGGCAC
CGACGCCGTGGAATGCCCCATGTGTGGAGGAACGGGCGGTTGGCCAGGCGTAAGCGGCTGGGTTGCCTGC
CGGCCCTGCAATGGCACTGGAACCCCCAAGCCCGAGGAATCGGCGTGAGCGGTCGCAAACCATCCGGCCC
GGTACAAATCGGCGCGGCGCTGGGTGATGACCTGGTGGAGAAGTTGAAGGCCGCGCAGGCCGCCCAGCGG
CAACGCATCGAGGCAGAAGCACGCCCCGGTGAATCGTGGCAAGCGGCCGCTGATCGAATCCGCAAAGAAT
CCCGGCAACCGCCGGCAGCCGGTGCGCCGTCGATTAGGAAGCCGCCCAAGGGCGACGAGCAACCAGATTT
TTTCGTTCCGATGCTCTATGACGTGGGCACCCGCGATAGTCGCAGCATCATGGACGTGGCCGTTTTCCGT
CTGTCGAAGCGTGACCGACGAGCTGGCGAGGTGATCCGCTACGAGCTTCCAGACGGGCACGTAGAGGTTT
CCGCAGGGCCGGCCGGCATGGCCAGTGTGTGGGATTACGACCTGGTACTGATGGCGGTTTCCCATCTAAC
CGAATCCATGAACCGATACCGGGAAGGGAAGGGAGACAAGCCCGGCCGCGTGTTCCGTCCACACGTTGCG
GACGTACTCAAGTTCTGCCGGCGAGCCGATGGCGGAAAGCAGAAAGACGACCTGGTAGAAACCTGCATTC
GGTTAAACACCACGCACGTTGCCATGCAGCGTACGAAGAAGGCCAAGAACGGCCGCCTGGTGACGGTATC
CGAGGGTGAAGCCTTGATTAGCCGCTACAAGATCGTAAAGAGCGAAACCGGGCGGCCGGAGTACATCGAG
ATCGAGCTAGCTGATTGGATGTACCGCGAGATCACAGAAGGCAAGAACCCGGACGTGCTGACGGTTCACC
CCGATTACTTTTTGATCGATCCCGGCATCGGCCGTTTTCTCTACCGCCTGGCACGCCGCGCCGCAGGCAA
GGCAGAAGCCAGATGGTTGTTCAAGACGATCTACGAACGCAGTGGCAGCGCCGGAGAGTTCAAGAAGTTC
TGTTTCACCGTGCGCAAGCTGATCGGGTCAAATGACCTGCCGGAGTACGATTTGAAGGAGGAGGCGGGGC
AGGCTGGCCCGATCCTAGTCATGCGCTACCGCAACCTGATCGAGGGCGAAGCATCCGCCGGTTCCTAATG
TACGGAGCAGATGCTAGGGCAAATTGCCCTAGCAGGGGAAAAAGGTCGAAAAGGTCTCTTTCCTGTGGAT
AGCACGTACATTGGGAACCCAAAGCCGTACATTGGGAACCGGAACCCGTACATTGGGAACCCAAAGCCGT
ACATTGGGAACCGGTCACACATGTAAGTGACTGATATAAAAGAGAAAAAAGGCGATTTTTCCGCCTAAAA
CTCTTTAAAACTTATTAAAACTCTTAAAACCCGCCTGGCCTGTGCATAACTGTCTGGCCAGCGCACAGCC
GAAGAGCTGCAAAAAGCGCCTACCCTTCGGTCGCTGCGCTCCCTACGCCCCGCCGCTTCGCGTCGGCCTA
TCGCGGCCGCTGGCCGCTCAAAAATGGCTGGCCTACGGCCAGGCAATCTACCAGGGCGCGGACAAGCCGC
GCCGTCGCCACTCGACCGCCGGCGCCCACATCAAGGCACCCTGCCTCGCGCGTTTCGGTGATGACGGTGA
AAACCTCTGACACATGCAGCTCCCGGAGACGGTCACAGCTTGTCTGTAAGCGGATGCCGGGAGCAGACAA
GCCCGTCAGGGCGCGTCAGCGGGTGTTGGCGGGTGTCGGGGCGCAGCCATGACCCAGTCACGTAGCGATA
GCGGAGTGTATACTGGCTTAACTATGCGGCATCAGAGCAGATTGTACTGAGAGTGCACCATATGCGGTGT
GAAATACCGCACAGATGCGTAAGGAGAAAATACCGCATCAGGCGCTCTTCCGCTTCCTCGCTCACTGACT
CGCTGCGCTCGGTCGTTCGGCTGCGGCGAGCGGTATCAGCTCACTCAAAGGCGGTAATACGGTTATCCAC
AGAATCAGGGGATAACGCAGGAAAGAACATGTGAGCAAAAGGCCAGCAAAAGGCCAGGAACCGTAAAAAG
GCCGCGTTGCTGGCGTTTTTCCATAGGCTCCGCCCCCCTGACGAGCATCACAAAAATCGACGCTCAAGTC
AGAGGTGGCGAAACCCGACAGGACTATAAAGATACCAGGCGTTTCCCCCTGGAAGCTCCCTCGTGCGCTC
TCCTGTTCCGACCCTGCCGCTTACCGGATACCTGTCCGCCTTTCTCCCTTCGGGAAGCGTGGCGCTTTCT
CATAGCTCACGCTGTAGGTATCTCAGTTCGGTGTAGGTCGTTCGCTCCAAGCTGGGCTGTGTGCACGAAC
CCCCCGTTCAGCCCGACCGCTGCGCCTTATCCGGTAACTATCGTCTTGAGTCCAACCCGGTAAGACACGA
CTTATCGCCACTGGCAGCAGCCACTGGTAACAGGATTAGCAGAGCGAGGTATGTAGGCGGTGCTACAGAG
TTCTTGAAGTGGTGGCCTAACTACGGCTACACTAGAAGGACAGTATTTGGTATCTGCGCTCTGCTGAAGC
CAGTTACCTTCGGAAAAAGAGTTGGTAGCTCTTGATCCGGCAAACAAACCACCGCTGGTAGCGGTGGTTT
TTTTGTTTGCAAGCAGCAGATTACGCGCAGAAAAAAAGGATCTCAAGAAGATCCTTTGATCTTTTCTACG
GGGTCTGACGCTCAGTGGAACGAAAACTCACGTTAAGGGATTTTGGTCATGCATTCTAGGTACTAAAACA
ATTCATCCAGTAAAATATAATATTTTATTTTCTCCCAATCAGGCTTGATCCCCAGTAAGTCAAAAAATAG
CTCGACATACTGTTCTTCCCCGATATCCTCCCTGATCGACCGGACGCAGAAGGCAATGTCATACCACTTG
TCCGCCCTGCCGCTTCTCCCAAGATCAATAAAGCCACTTACTTTGCCATCTTTCACAAAGATGTTGCTGT
CTCCCAGGTCGCCGTGGGAAAAGACAAGTTCCTCTTCGGGCTTTTCCGTCTTTAAAAAATCATACAGCTC
GCGCGGATCTTTAAATGGAGTGTCTTCTTCCCAGTTTTCGCAATCCACATCGGCCAGATCGTTATTCAGT
AAGTAATCCAATTCGGCTAAGCGGCTGTCTAAGCTATTCGTATAGGGACAATCCGATATGTCGATGGAGT
GAAAGAGCCTGATGCACTCCGCATACAGCTCGATAATCTTTTCAGGGCTTTGTTCATCTTCATACTCTTC
CGAGCAAAGGACGCCATCGGCCTCACTCATGAGCAGATTGCTCCAGCCATCATGCCGTTCAAAGTGCAGG
ACCTTTGGAACAGGCAGCTTTCCTTCCAGCCATAGCATCATGTCCTTTTCCCGTTCCACATCATAGGTGG
TCCCTTTATACCGGCTGTCCGTCATTTTTAAATATAGGTTTTCATTTTCTCCCACCAGCTTATATACCTT
AGCAGGAGACATTCCTTCCGTATCTTTTACGCAGCGGTATTTTTCGATCAGTTTTTTCAATTCCGGTGAT
ATTCTCATTTTAGCCATTTATTATTTCCTTCCTCTTTTCTACAGTATTTAAAGATACCCCAAGAAGCTAA
TTATAACAAGACGAACTCCAATTCACTGTTCCTTGCATTCTAAAACCTTAAATACCAGAAAACAGCTTTT
TCAAAGTTGTTTTCAAAGTTGGCGTATAACATAGTATCGACGGAGCCGATTTTGAAACCGCGGTGATCAC
AGGCAGCAACGCTCTGTCATCGTTACAATCAACATGCTACCCTCCGCGAGATCATCCGTGTTTCAAACCC
GGCAGCTTAGTTGCCGTTCTTCCGAATAGCATCGGTAACATGAGCAAAGTCTGCCGCCTTACAACGGCTC
TCCCGCTGACGCCGTCCCGGACTGATGGGCTGCCTGTATCGAGTGGTGATTTTGTGCCGAGCTGCCGGTC
GGGGAGCTGTTGGCTGGCTGG
